Addgene plasmid #176797: pEE040
Purpose: Encodes codon optimized putative thermophilic PET hydrolase enzyme for bacterial expression
Depositing lab: Gregg Beckham. Depositing organization: National Laboratory of the Rockies (NLR). Publication: Sourcing thermotolerant poly(ethylene terephthalate) hydrolase scaffolds from natural diversity. Erickson E, Gado JE, Avilan L, Bratti F, Brizendine RK, Cox PA, Gill R, Graham R, Kim DJ, Konig G, Michener WE, Poudel S, Ramirez KJ, Shakespeare TJ, Zahn M, Boyd ES, Payne CM, DuBois JL, Pickford AR, Beckham GT, McGeehan JE. Nat Commun. 2022 Dec 21;13(1):7850. doi: 10.1038/s41467-022-35237-x. PubMed 36543766.
Backbone
  Vector backbone: pET21b(+)
  Backbone manufacturer: EMD Biosciences
  Backbone size w/o insert (bp): 5366
  Vector type: Bacterial Expression
Growth in bacteria
  Bacterial resistance: Ampicillin, 100 μg/mL
  Growth temperature: 37°C
  Growth strain: DH5alpha
  Copy number: High Copy
Gene/Insert
  Gene/Insert name: 409 (alt name: Ketobacter sp. RLT92980.1)
  Species: Ketobacter sp.
  Insert size (bp): 804
  Promoter: T7
  Tag / fusion protein: 6xHis (C terminal on backbone)
  Cloning method: Restriction Enzyme; 5′ cloning site NdeI (unknown if destroyed); 3′ cloning site XhoI (unknown if destroyed)
  Sequencing primers: 5′ T7 For; 3′ T7 Rev
Terms and licenses: Academic/Nonprofit Terms; Industry Terms: Not Available to Industry
Depositor comments: Accession Number RLT92980.1
How to cite: pEE040 was a gift from Gregg Beckham (Addgene plasmid # 176797 ; http://n2t.net/addgene:176797 ; RRID:Addgene_176797)
