[The description below was written by a language model from this plasmid's Addgene catalogue record and pLannotate feature annotations shown in this document.]
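Description:
pEE040 is a bacterial expression plasmid built on the pET21b(+) backbone, carrying a codon-optimized 804 bp open reading frame for a putative thermophilic poly(ethylene terephthalate) (PET) hydrolase from Ketobacter sp., referred to in the record as candidate "409". The sequenced plasmid is 6,170 nt. The insert was cloned between the NdeI and XhoI sites, placing it in frame with the backbone-encoded C-terminal 6xHis tag. The automated annotation does not label the insert itself. It leaves an unannotated stretch between the ribosome binding site and the His tag, which it scores as a fragment of a longer 9xHis tag, and this is where the hydrolase coding sequence lies. The short "SET1" fragment and the two tetracycline-resistance fragments called by the annotation tool are most likely residual backbone sequence rather than functional elements.

Expression follows the standard pET arrangement. A T7 promoter fused to a lac operator drives transcription, followed by the phage T7 gene 10 ribosome binding site, with a T7 terminator downstream of the tag. The plasmid-borne lacI gene supplies lac repressor, so transcription is held off until IPTG or lactose is added, and expression requires a host that provides T7 RNA polymerase. The plasmid replicates from a ColE1/pMB1-type origin, with the pBR322-derived bom and rop elements also present, although the catalogue lists it as high copy. It is selected with ampicillin through β-lactamase, and an f1 origin allows single-stranded DNA production. The construct is intended for producing His-tagged recombinant enzyme in E. coli, which would allow metal-affinity purification, as part of a survey of natural sequence diversity for thermotolerant PET hydrolase scaffolds.
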