Features (pLannotate 1.2.2; 18 found; start..end, strand, type, name):
    821..838     +  CDS            9xHis (fragment): 9xHis affinity tag
    848..897     +  CDS            SET1 (fragment): solubility-enhancement tag derived from T7 phage gene 10B
    905..952     +  terminator     T7 terminator: transcription terminator for bacteriophage T7 RNA polymerase
    989..1417    +  rep_origin     f1 ori (sequence partly withheld): f1 bacteriophage origin of replication; arrow indicates direction of (+) strand synthesis
   1470..1574    +  promoter       AmpR promoter: bla
   1575..2435    +  CDS            AmpR: β-lactamase; bla; confers resistance to ampicillin, carbenicillin, and related antibiotics
   2606..3194    +  rep_origin     ori: high-copy-number ColE1/pMB1/pBR322/pUC origin of replication
   3380..3519    -  misc_feature   bom: basis of mobility region from pBR322
   3621..3812    -  CDS            rop: Rop protein, which maintains plasmids at low copy number; rop
   3829..4209    +  CDS            YPB1_ECOLX: Protein predicted: Swiss-Prot protein existence level 4. From Escherichia coli.
   4281..4572    -  CDS            TcR (fragment): tetracycline efflux protein; tet; confers resistance to tetracycline
   4587..4608    -  protein_bind   CAP binding site: CAP binding activates transcription in the presence of cAMP. E. coli catabolite activator protein
   4621..5703    -  CDS            lacI: lac repressor; lacI; The lac repressor binds to the lac operator to inhibit transcription in E. coli. This inhibition can be relieved by adding lactose or isopropyl-β-D-thiogalactopyranoside (IPTG).
   5704..5781    -  promoter       lacI promoter: lacI
   5789..6068    -  CDS            TcR (fragment): tetracycline efflux protein; tet; confers resistance to tetracycline
   6090..6108    +  promoter       T7 promoter: promoter for bacteriophage T7 RNA polymerase
   6109..6133    +  protein_bind   lac operator: The lac repressor binds to the lac operator to inhibit transcription in E. coli. This inhibition can be relieved by adding lactose or isopropyl-β-D-thiogalactopyranoside (IPTG). lac repressor encoded by lacI
   6148..6170    +  RBS            RBS: efficient ribosome binding site from bacteriophage T7 gene 10 (Olins and Rangwala, 1989)
>Addgene plasmid #176797 | pEE040 | addgene full sequence | sequence record 349631 | Addgene NGS Result
TATACATATGGGTGATTGTCCAGCAACTGCTATCTGTCGCAGCGAAAGCCCGGGCGCGTACTCCGGTAAC
GGCCCCTATGGTTCTCGCTCCTACACCCTGAGCCGCTTCCAGACGCCGGGTGGTGCTACCGTGTACTATC
CGGCGAACGCAGAACCGCCGTACGCTGGTATGGTCTTTACCCCGCCGTATACCGGCACTCAGGCGATGTT
CGCTGCTTGGGGCCCATTCTTCGCGTCTCACGGCTTCGTTCTGGTTACCATGGACACGAGCACCACACTG
GACTCCGTCGACCAGCGTGCTGCTCAGCAGAAAGAAGTACTGAACGCACTGAAATCTGAGAACACCCGTT
CCGGCTCTCCACTGCGCGGTAAACTGGATACCGCACGTCTGGGCGCTGTTGGCTGGTCCATGGGTGGTGG
CGCAACTTGGATCAATAGCGCAGAATACTCCGGCCTGAAAACCGCTATGTCTCTGGCTGGTCACAACCTG
ACGGCAGTTGATATTGATAGCAAGGGCTATAATACCCGTGTGCCGACCCTGCTGTTCAACGGTGCACAGG
ATCTGACTTACCTGGGCGGTTTGGGCCAGTCTGATGGCGTATACAACAACATCCCGGCGGGAATCCCGAA
AGTTTTTTATGAAGTCAGCAGCGCGGGCCACTTTGATTGGGGTTCCCCGACTGCGGCCAACCGTTCTGTG
GCGTCTCTGGCGCTTGCCTTCCACAAAGCATACCTGGATGGCGACACCCGTTGGCTGCAGTACATTACTC
GTCCGAGCAGCGATGTTACTACTTGGCGTACCGCGAACATTCGTCTCGAGCACCACCACCACCACCACTG
AGATCCGGCTGCTAACAAAGCCCGAAAGGAAGCTGAGTTGGCTGCTGCCACCGCTGAGCAATAACTAGCA
TAACCCCTTGGGGCCTCTAAACGGGTCTTGAGGGGTTTTTTGCTGAAAGGAGGAACTATATCCGGATTGG
CGAATGGG
[124 nt withheld, positions 989-1112]
C
[91 nt withheld, positions 1114-1204]
A
[49 nt withheld, positions 1206-1254]
CCTTTGACGTTGGAGTCCACGTTCTTT
[37 nt withheld, positions 1282-1318]
ACCCTATCTCGGTCTATTCTTTTGATTTATAAGGGATTTTGCCGATTTCGGCCTATTGGTTAAAAAATGA
GCTGATTTAACAAAAATTTAACGCGAATTTTAACAAAATATTAACGCTTACAATTTAGGTGGCACTTTTC
GGGGAAATGTGCGCGGAACCCCTATTTGTTTATTTTTCTAAATACATTCAAATATGTATCCGCTCATGAG
ACAATAACCCTGATAAATGCTTCAATAATATTGAAAAAGGAAGAGTATGAGTATTCAACATTTCCGTGTC
GCCCTTATTCCCTTTTTTGCGGCATTTTGCCTTCCTGTTTTTGCTCACCCAGAAACGCTGGTGAAAGTAA
AAGATGCTGAAGATCAGTTGGGTGCACGAGTGGGTTACATCGAACTGGATCTCAACAGCGGTAAGATCCT
TGAGAGTTTTCGCCCCGAAGAACGTTTTCCAATGATGAGCACTTTTAAAGTTCTGCTATGTGGCGCGGTA
TTATCCCGTATTGACGCCGGGCAAGAGCAACTCGGTCGCCGCATACACTATTCTCAGAATGACTTGGTTG
AGTACTCACCAGTCACAGAAAAGCATCTTACGGATGGCATGACAGTAAGAGAATTATGCAGTGCTGCCAT
AACCATGAGTGATAACACTGCGGCCAACTTACTTCTGACAACGATCGGAGGACCGAAGGAGCTAACCGCT
TTTTTGCACAACATGGGGGATCATGTAACTCGCCTTGATCGTTGGGAACCGGAGCTGAATGAAGCCATAC
CAAACGACGAGCGTGACACCACGATGCCTGCAGCAATGGCAACAACGTTGCGCAAACTATTAACTGGCGA
ACTACTTACTCTAGCTTCCCGGCAACAATTAATAGACTGGATGGAGGCGGATAAAGTTGCAGGACCACTT
CTGCGCTCGGCCCTTCCGGCTGGCTGGTTTATTGCTGATAAATCTGGAGCCGGTGAGCGTGGGTCTCGCG
GTATCATTGCAGCACTGGGGCCAGATGGTAAGCCCTCCCGTATCGTAGTTATCTACACGACGGGGAGTCA
GGCAACTATGGATGAACGAAATAGACAGATCGCTGAGATAGGTGCCTCACTGATTAAGCATTGGTAACTG
TCAGACCAAGTTTACTCATATATACTTTAGATTGATTTAAAACTTCATTTTTAATTTAAAAGGATCTAGG
TGAAGATCCTTTTTGATAATCTCATGACCAAAATCCCTTAACGTGAGTTTTCGTTCCACTGAGCGTCAGA
CCCCGTAGAAAAGATCAAAGGATCTTCTTGAGATCCTTTTTTTCTGCGCGTAATCTGCTGCTTGCAAACA
AAAAAACCACCGCTACCAGCGGTGGTTTGTTTGCCGGATCAAGAGCTACCAACTCTTTTTCCGAAGGTAA
CTGGCTTCAGCAGAGCGCAGATACCAAATACTGTCCTTCTAGTGTAGCCGTAGTTAGGCCACCACTTCAA
GAACTCTGTAGCACCGCCTACATACCTCGCTCTGCTAATCCTGTTACCAGTGGCTGCTGCCAGTGGCGAT
AAGTCGTGTCTTACCGGGTTGGACTCAAGACGATAGTTACCGGATAAGGCGCAGCGGTCGGGCTGAACGG
GGGGTTCGTGCACACAGCCCAGCTTGGAGCGAACGACCTACACCGAACTGAGATACCTACAGCGTGAGCT
ATGAGAAAGCGCCACGCTTCCCGAAGGGAGAAAGGCGGACAGGTATCCGGTAAGCGGCAGGGTCGGAACA
GGAGAGCGCACGAGGGAGCTTCCAGGGGGAAACGCCTGGTATCTTTATAGTCCTGTCGGGTTTCGCCACC
TCTGACTTGAGCGTCGATTTTTGTGATGCTCGTCAGGGGGGCGGAGCCTATGGAAAAACGCCAGCAACGC
GGCCTTTTTACGGTTCCTGGCCTTTTGCTGGCCTTTTGCTCACATGTTCTTTCCTGCGTTATCCCCTGAT
TCTGTGGATAACCGTATTACCGCCTTTGAGTGAGCTGATACCGCTCGCCGCAGCCGAACGACCGAGCGCA
GCGAGTCAGTGAGCGAGGAAGCGGAAGAGCGCCTGATGCGGTATTTTCTCCTTACGCATCTGTGCGGTAT
TTCACACCGCAATGGTGCACTCTCAGTACAATCTGCTCTGATGCCGCATAGTTAAGCCAGTATACACTCC
GCTATCGCTACGTGACTGGGTCATGGCTGCGCCCCGACACCCGCCAACACCCGCTGACGCGCCCTGACGG
GCTTGTCTGCTCCCGGCATCCGCTTACAGACAAGCTGTGACCGTCTCCGGGAGCTGCATGTGTCAGAGGT
TTTCACCGTCATCACCGAAACGCGCGAGGCAGCTGCGGTAAAGCTCATCAGCGTGGTCGTGAAGCGATTC
ACAGATGTCTGCCTGTTCATCCGCGTCCAGCTCGTTGAGTTTCTCCAGAAGCGTTAATGTCTGGCTTCTG
ATAAAGCGGGCCATGTTAAGGGCGGTTTTTTCCTGTTTGGTCACTGATGCCTCCGTGTAAGGGGGATTTC
TGTTCATGGGGGTAATGATACCGATGAAACGAGAGAGGATGCTCACGATACGGGTTACTGATGATGAACA
TGCCCGGTTACTGGAACGTTGTGAGGGTAAACAACTGGCGGTATGGATGCGGCGGGACCAGAGAAAAATC
ACTCAGGGTCAATGCCAGCGCTTCGTTAATACAGATGTAGGTGTTCCACAGGGTAGCCAGCAGCATCCTG
CGATGCAGATCCGGAACATAATGGTGCAGGGCGCTGACTTCCGCGTTTCCAGACTTTACGAAACACGGAA
ACCGAAGACCATTCATGTTGTTGCTCAGGTCGCAGACGTTTTGCAGCAGCAGTCGCTTCACGTTCGCTCG
CGTATCGGTGATTCATTCTGCTAACCAGTAAGGCAACCCCGCCAGCCTAGCCGGGTCCTCAACGACAGGA
GCACGATCATGCGCACCCGTGGGGCCGCCATGCCGGCGATAATGGCCTGCTTCTCGCCGAAACGTTTGGT
GGCGGGACCAGTGACGAAGGCTTGAGCGAGGGCGTGCAAGATTCCGAATACCGCAAGCGACAGGCCGATC
ATCGTCGCGCTCCAGCGAAAGCGGTCCTCGCCGAAAATGACCCAGAGCGCTGCCGGCACCTGTCCTACGA
GTTGCATGATAAAGAAGACAGTCATAAGTGCGGCGACGATAGTCATGCCCCGCGCCCACCGGAAGGAGCT
GACTGGGTTGAAGGCTCTCAAGGGCATCGGTCGAGATCCCGGTGCCTAATGAGTGAGCTAACTTACATTA
ATTGCGTTGCGCTCACTGCCCGCTTTCCAGTCGGGAAACCTGTCGTGCCAGCTGCATTAATGAATCGGCC
AACGCGCGGGGAGAGGCGGTTTGCGTATTGGGCGCCAGGGTGGTTTTTCTTTTCACCAGTGAGACGGGCA
ACAGCTGATTGCCCTTCACCGCCTGGCCCTGAGAGAGTTGCAGCAAGCGGTCCACGCTGGTTTGCCCCAG
CAGGCGAAAATCCTGTTTGATGGTGGTTAACGGCGGGATATAACATGAGCTGTCTTCGGTATCGTCGTAT
CCCACTACCGAGATATCCGCACCAACGCGCAGCCCGGACTCGGTAATGGCGCGCATTGCGCCCAGCGCCA
TCTGATCGTTGGCAACCAGCATCGCAGTGGGAACGATGCCCTCATTCAGCATTTGCATGGTTTGTTGAAA
ACCGGACATGGCACTCCAGTCGCCTTCCCGTTCCGCTATCGGCTGAATTTGATTGCGAGTGAGATATTTA
TGCCAGCCAGCCAGACGCAGACGCGCCGAGACAGAACTTAATGGGCCCGCTAACAGCGCGATTTGCTGGT
GACCCAATGCGACCAGATGCTCCACGCCCAGTCGCGTACCGTCTTCATGGGAGAAAATAATACTGTTGAT
GGGTGTCTGGTCAGAGACATCAAGAAATAACGCCGGAACATTAGTGCAGGCAGCTTCCACAGCAATGGCA
TCCTGGTCATCCAGCGGATAGTTAATGATCAGCCCACTGACGCGTTGCGCGAGAAGATTGTGCACCGCCG
CTTTACAGGCTTCGACGCCGCTTCGTTCTACCATCGACACCACCACGCTGGCACCCAGTTGATCGGCGCG
AGATTTAATCGCCGCGACAATTTGCGACGGCGCGTGCAGGGCCAGACTGGAGGTGGCAACGCCAATCAGC
AACGACTGTTTGCCCGCCAGTTGTTGTGCCACGCGGTTGGGAATGTAATTCAGCTCCGCCATCGCCGCTT
CCACTTTTTCCCGCGTTTTCGCAGAAACGTGGCTGGCCTGGTTCACCACGCGGGAAACGGTCTGATAAGA
GACACCGGCATACTCTGCGACATCGTATAACGTTACTGGTTTCACATTCACCACCCTGAATTGACTCTCT
TCCGGGCGCTATCATGCCATACCGCGAAAGGTTTTGCGCCATTCGATGGTGTCCGGGATCTCGACGCTCT
CCCTTATGCGACTCCTGCATTAGGAAGCAGCCCAGTAGTAGGTTGAGGCCGTTGAGCACCGCCGCCGCAA
GGAATGGTGCATGCAAGGAGATGGCGCCCAACAGTCCCCCGGCCACGGGGCCTGCCACCATACCCACGCC
GAAACAAGCGCTCATGAGCCCGAAGTGGCGAGCCCGATCTTCCCCATCGGTGATGTCGGCGATATAGGCG
CCAGCAACCGCACCTGTGGCGCCGGTGATGCCGGCCACGATGCGTCCGGCGTAGAGGATCGAGATCTCGA
TCCCGCGAAATTAATACGACTCACTATAGGGGAATTGTGAGCGGATAACAATTCCCCTCTAGAAATAATT
TTGTTTAACTTTAAGAAGGAGA
