>Addgene plasmid #176797 | pEE040 | depositor partial sequence | sequence record 342649 | Insert (including NdeI and XhoI sites)
CATATGGGTGATTGTCCAGCAACTGCTATCTGTCGCAGCGAAAGCCCGGGCGCGTACTCCGGTAACGGCC
CCTATGGTTCTCGCTCCTACACCCTGAGCCGCTTCCAGACGCCGGGTGGTGCTACCGTGTACTATCCGGC
GAACGCAGAACCGCCGTACGCTGGTATGGTCTTTACCCCGCCGTATACCGGCACTCAGGCGATGTTCGCT
GCTTGGGGCCCATTCTTCGCGTCTCACGGCTTCGTTCTGGTTACCATGGACACGAGCACCACACTGGACT
CCGTCGACCAGCGTGCTGCTCAGCAGAAAGAAGTACTGAACGCACTGAAATCTGAGAACACCCGTTCCGG
CTCTCCACTGCGCGGTAAACTGGATACCGCACGTCTGGGCGCTGTTGGCTGGTCCATGGGTGGTGGCGCA
ACTTGGATCAATAGCGCAGAATACTCCGGCCTGAAAACCGCTATGTCTCTGGCTGGTCACAACCTGACGG
CAGTTGATATTGATAGCAAGGGCTATAATACCCGTGTGCCGACCCTGCTGTTCAACGGTGCACAGGATCT
GACTTACCTGGGCGGTTTGGGCCAGTCTGATGGCGTATACAACAACATCCCGGCGGGAATCCCGAAAGTT
TTTTATGAAGTCAGCAGCGCGGGCCACTTTGATTGGGGTTCCCCGACTGCGGCCAACCGTTCTGTGGCGT
CTCTGGCGCTTGCCTTCCACAAAGCATACCTGGATGGCGACACCCGTTGGCTGCAGTACATTACTCGTCC
GAGCAGCGATGTTACTACTTGGCGTACCGCGAACATTCGTCTCGAG
